>Addgene plasmid #119919 | pRK5_tAKAR4α | depositor full sequence | sequence record 228229 | pRK5_tAKAR4α sequence 7324 bps
TTCGAGCTCGCCCGACATTGATTATTGACTAGTTATTAATAGTAATCAATTACGGGGTCATTAGTTCATA
GCCCATATATGGAGTTCCGCGTTACATAACTTACGGTAAATGGCCCGCCTGGCTGACCGCCCAACGACCC
CCGCCCATTGACGTCAATAATGACGTATGTTCCCATAGTAACGCCAATAGGGACTTTCCATTGACGTCAA
TGGGTGGAGTATTTACGGTAAACTGCCCACTTGGCAGTACATCAAGTGTATCATATGCCAAGTACGCCCC
CTATTGACGTCAATGACGGTAAATGGCCCGCCTGGCATTATGCCCAGTACATGACCTTATGGGACTTTCC
TACTTGGCAGTACATCTACGTATTAGTCATCGCTATTACCATGGTGATGCGGTTTTGGCAGTACATCAAT
GGGCGTGGATAGCGGTTTGACTCACGGGGATTTCCAAGTCTCCACCCCATTGACGTCAATGGGAGTTTGT
TTTGGCACCAAAATCAACGGGACTTTCCAAAATGTCGTAACAACTCCGCCCCATTGACGCAAATGGGCGG
TAGGCGTGTACGGTGGGAGGTCTATATAAGCAGAGCTCGTTTAGTGAACCGTCAGATCGCCTGGAGACGC
CATCCACGCTGTTTTGACCTCCATAGAAGACACCGGGACCGATCCAGCCTCCGCGGCCGGGAACGGTGCA
TTGGAACGCGGATTCCCCGTGCCAAGAGTGACGTAAGTACCGCCTATAGAGTCTATAGGCCCACCCCCTT
GGCTTCGTTAGAACGCGGCTACAATTAATACATAACCTTATGTATCATACACATACGATTTAGGTGACAC
TATAGAATAACATCCACTTTGCCTTTCTCTCCACAGGTGTCCACTCCCAGGTCCAACTGCACCTCGGTTC
TATCGATTGAATTCCCGGGCTCGAGACCGGTCGCCACCATGGTGAGCAAGGGCGAGGAGCTGTTCACCGG
GGTGGTGCCCATCCTGGTCGAGCTGGACGGCGACGTAAACGGCCACAGGTTCAGCGTGTCCGGCGAGGGC
GAGGGCGATGCCACCTACGGCAAGCTGACCCTGAAGTTCATCTGCACCACCGGCAAGCTGCCCGTGCCCT
GGCCCACCCTCGTGACCACCCTGACCTGGGGCGTGCAGTGCTTCGCCCGCTACCCCGACCACATGAAGCA
GCACGACTTCTTCAAGTCCGCCATGCCCGAAGGCTACGTCCAGGAGCGTACCATCTTCTTCAAGGACGAC
GGCAACTACAAGACCCGCGCCGAGGTGAAGTTCGAGGGCGACACCCTGGTGAACCGCATCGAGCTGAAGG
GCATCGACTTCAAGGAGGACGGCAACATCCTGGGGCACAAGCTGGAGTACAACGCCATCAGTGACAACGT
CTATATCACCGCCGACAAGCAGAAGAACGGCATCAAGGCCCACTTCAAGATCCGCCACAACATCGAGGAC
GGCAGCGTGCAGCTCGCCGACCACTACCAGCAGAACACCCCCATCGGCGACGGCCCCGTGCTGCTGCCCG
ACAACCACTACCTGAGCACCCAGTCCGCCCTGAGCAAAGACCCCAACGAGAAGCGCGATCACATGGTCCT
GCTGGAGTTCGTGACCGCCGCCGGGATCACTCTCGGCATGGACGAGCTGTACAAGCGCATGCATAAGTTT
TCTCAAGAACAGATCGGCGAAAACATTGTGTGCAGGGTCATTTGTACCACGGGTCAAATTCCCATCCGAG
ATTTGTCAGCTGATATTTCACAAGTGCTTAAGGAAAAACGATCCATAAAGAAAGTTTGGACATTTGGTAG
AAACCCAGCCTGTGACTATCATTTAGGAAACATTTCAAGACTGTCAAATAAGCATTTCCAAATACTACTA
GGAGAAGACGGTAACCTTTTATTGAATGACATTTCCACTAATGGGACCTGGTTAAATGGGCAAAAAGTCG
AGAAGAACAGCAATCAGTTACTGTCTCAAGGTGATGAAATAACCGTTGGTGTAGGCGTGGAATCAGATAT
TTTATCTCTGGTCATTTTCATAAACGACAAATTTAAGCAGTGCCTCGAGCAGAACAAAGTTGATCGCTCT
GCAGGTAAGCCAGGCAGCGGCGAGGGCAGCACCAAGGGCCTGCGTCGCGCCACCCTGGTGGACGGCGGCA
CCGGCGGCAGCGAGCTCATGGGCGGCGTGCAGCTCGCCGACCACTACCAGCAGAACACCCCCATCGGCGA
CGGCCCCGTGCTGCTGCCCGACAACCACTACCTGAGCTACCAGTCCAAGCTGAGCAAAGACCCCAACGAG
AAGCGCGATCACATGGTCCTGCTGGAGTTCGTGACCGCCGCCGGGATCACTCTCGGCATGGACGAGCTGT
ACAAGGGAGGTACCGGTGGATCTATGGTGAGCAAGGGCGAGGAGCTGTTCACCGGGGTGGTGCCCATCCT
GGTCGAGCTGGACGGCGACGTAAACGGCCACAAGTTCAGCGTGTCCGGCGAGGGCGAGGGCGATGCCACC
TACGGCAAGCTGACCCTGAAGCTGATCTGCACCACCGGCAAGCTGCCCGTGCCCTGGCCCACCCTCGTGA
CCACCCTGGGCTACGGCCTTCAGTGCTTCGCCCGCTACCCCGACCACATGAAGCAGCACGACTTCTTCAA
GTCCGCCATGCCCGAAGGCTACGTCCAGGAGCGCACCATCTTCTTCAAGGACGACGGCAACTACAAGACC
CGCGCCGAGGTGAAGTTCGAGGGCGACACCCTGGTGAACCGCATCGAGCTGAAGGGCATCGACTTCAAGG
AGGACGGCAACATCCTGGGGCACAAGCTGGAGTACAACTACAACAGCCACAACGTCTATATCACCGCCGA
CAAGCAGAAGAACGGCATCAAGGCCAACTTCAAGATCCGCCACAACATCGAGTCCGGAGTGTACAAGGGT
ACCCCAGGAACCCCCAAGTCTGCCATCTTGGTGCCGAGTGAGAAGAAGGTCGCCATCATACGTACTCCTC
CAAAATCTCCTGCGACTCCCAAGCAGCTTCGGCTTATTAACCAACCACTGCCAGACCTGAAGAATGTCAA
ATCCAAAATCGGATCAACAGACAACATCAAATACCAGCCTAAAGGGGGGCAGGTACAAATTGTTACCAAG
AAAATAGACCTAAGCCATGTGACATCCAAATGTGGCTCTCTGAAGAACATCCGCCACAGGCCAGGTGGCG
GACGTGTGAAAATTGAGAGTGTAAAACTAGATTTCAAAGAAAAGGCCCAAGCTAAAGTTGGTTCTCTTGA
TAATGCTCATCATGTACCTGGAGGTGGTAATGTCAAGATTGACAGCCAAAAGTTGAACTTCAGAGAGCAT
GCTAAAGCCCGTGTGGACCATGGGGCTGAGATCATTACACAGTCCCCAGGCAGATCCAGCGTGGCATCAC
CCCGACGACTCAGCAATGTCTCCTCGTCTGGAAGCATCAACCTGCTCGAATCTCCTCAGCTTGCCACTTT
GGCTGAGGATGTCACTGCTGCACTCGCTAAGCAGGGCTTGTAATCTAGAGTCGACCTGCAGAAGCTTGGC
CGCCATGGCCCAACTTGTTTATTGCAGCTTATAATGGTTACAAATAAAGCAATAGCATCACAAATTTCAC
AAATAAAGCATTTTTTTCACTGCATTCTAGTTGTGGTTTGTCCAAACTCATCAATGTATCTTATCATGTC
TGGATCGATCGGGAATTAATTCGGCGCAGCACCATGGCCTGAAATAACCTCTGAAAGAGGAACTTGGTTA
GGTACCTTCTGAGGCGGAAAGAACCAGCTGTGGAATGTGTGTCAGTTAGGGTGTGGAAAGTCCCCAGGCT
CCCCAGCAGGCAGAAGTATGCAAAGCATGCATCTCAATTAGTCAGCAACCAGGTGTGGAAAGTCCCCAGG
CTCCCCAGCAGGCAGAAGTATGCAAAGCATGCATCTCAATTAGTCAGCAACCATAGTCCCGCCCCTAACT
CCGCCCATCCCGCCCCTAACTCCGCCCAGTTCCGCCCATTCTCCGCCCCATGGCTGACTAATTTTTTTTA
TTTATGCAGAGGCCGAGGCCGCCTCGGCCTCTGAGCTATTCCAGAAGTAGTGAGGAGGCTTTTTTGGAGG
CCTAGGCTTTTGCAAAAAGCTGTTAACAGCTTGGCACTGGCCGTCGTTTTACAACGTCGTGACTGGGAAA
ACCCTGGCGTTACCCAACTTAATCGCCTTGCAGCACATCCCCCCTTCGCCAGCTGGCGTAATAGCGAAGA
GGCCCGCACCGATCGCCCTTCCCAACAGTTGCGTAGCCTGAATGGCGAATGGCGCCTGATGCGGTATTTT
CTCCTTACGCATCTGTGCGGTATTTCACACCGCATA
[142 nt withheld, positions 4377-4518]
C
[141 nt withheld, positions 4520-4660]
CCTTTGACGTTGGAGTCCACGTTCTTT
[37 nt withheld, positions 4688-4724]
ACCCTATCTCGGGCTATTCTTTTGATTTATAAGGGATTTTGCCGATTTCGGCCTATTGGTTAAAAAATGA
GCTGATTTAACAAAAATTTAACGCGAATTTTAACAAAATATTAACGTTTACAATTTTATGGTGCACTCTC
AGTACAATCTGCTCTGATGCCGCATAGTTAAGCCAACTCCGCTATCGCTACGTGACTGGGTCATGGCTGC
GCCCCGACACCCGCCAACACCCGCTGACGCGCCCTGACGGGCTTGTCTGCTCCCGGCATCCGCTTACAGA
CAAGCTGTGACCGTCTCCGGGAGCTGCATGTGTCAGAGGTTTTCACCGTCATCACCGAAACGCGCGAGGC
AGTATTCTTGAAGACGAAAGGGCCTCGTGATACGCCTATTTTTATAGGTTAATGTCATGATAATAATGGT
TTCTTAGACGTCAGGTGGCACTTTTCGGGGAAATGTGCGCGGAACCCCTATTTGTTTATTTTTCTAAATA
CATTCAAATATGTATCCGCTCATGAGACAATAACCCTGATAAATGCTTCAATAATATTGAAAAAGGAAGA
GTATGAGTATTCAACATTTCCGTGTCGCCCTTATTCCCTTTTTTGCGGCATTTTGCCTTCCTGTTTTTGC
TCACCCAGAAACGCTGGTGAAAGTAAAAGATGCTGAAGATCAGTTGGGTGCACGAGTGGGTTACATCGAA
CTGGATCTCAACAGCGGTAAGATCCTTGAGAGTTTTCGCCCCGAAGAACGTTTTCCAATGATGAGCACTT
TTAAAGTTCTGCTATGTGGCGCGGTATTATCCCGTGATGACGCCGGGCAAGAGCAACTCGGTCGCCGCAT
ACACTATTCTCAGAATGACTTGGTTGAGTACTCACCAGTCACAGAAAAGCATCTTACGGATGGCATGACA
GTAAGAGAATTATGCAGTGCTGCCATAACCATGAGTGATAACACTGCGGCCAACTTACTTCTGACAACGA
TCGGAGGACCGAAGGAGCTAACCGCTTTTTTGCACAACATGGGGGATCATGTAACTCGCCTTGATCGTTG
GGAACCGGAGCTGAATGAAGCCATACCAAACGACGAGCGTGACACCACGATGCCAGCAGCAATGGCAACA
ACGTTGCGCAAACTATTAACTGGCGAACTACTTACTCTAGCTTCCCGGCAACAATTAATAGACTGGATGG
AGGCGGATAAAGTTGCAGGACCACTTCTGCGCTCGGCCCTTCCGGCTGGCTGGTTTATTGCTGATAAATC
TGGAGCCGGTGAGCGTGGGTCTCGCGGTATCATTGCAGCACTGGGGCCAGATGGTAAGCCCTCCCGTATC
GTAGTTATCTACACGACGGGGAGTCAGGCAACTATGGATGAACGAAATAGACAGATCGCTGAGATAGGTG
CCTCACTGATTAAGCATTGGTAACTGTCAGACCAAGTTTACTCATATATACTTTAGATTGATTTAAAACT
TCATTTTTAATTTAAAAGGATCTAGGTGAAGATCCTTTTTGATAATCTCATGACCAAAATCCCTTAACGT
GAGTTTTCGTTCCACTGAGCGTCAGACCCCGTAGAAAAGATCAAAGGATCTTCTTGAGATCCTTTTTTTC
TGCGCGTAATCTGCTGCTTGCAAACAAAAAAACCACCGCTACCAGCGGTGGTTTGTTTGCCGGATCAAGA
GCTACCAACTCTTTTTCCGAAGGTAACTGGCTTCAGCAGAGCGCAGATACCAAATACTGTCCTTCTAGTG
TAGCCGTAGTTAGGCCACCACTTCAAGAACTCTGTAGCACCGCCTACATACCTCGCTCTGCTAATCCTGT
TACCAGTGGCTGCTGCCAGTGGCGATAAGTCGTGTCTTACCGGGTTGGACTCAAGACGATAGTTACCGGA
TAAGGCGCAGCGGTCGGGCTGAACGGGGGGTTCGTGCACACAGCCCAGCTTGGAGCGAACGACCTACACC
GAACTGAGATACCTACAGCGTGAGCATTGAGAAAGCGCCACGCTTCCCGAAGGGAGAAAGGCGGACAGGT
ATCCGGTAAGCGGCAGGGTCGGAACAGGAGAGCGCACGAGGGAGCTTCCAGGGGGAAACGCCTGGTATCT
TTATAGTCCTGTCGGGTTTCGCCACCTCTGACTTGAGCGTCGATTTTTGTGATGCTCGTCAGGGGGGCGG
AGCCTATGGAAAAACGCCAGCAACGCGGCCTTTTTACGGTTCCTGGCCTTTTGCTGGCCTTTTGCTCACA
TGTTCTTTCCTGCGTTATCCCCTGATTCTGTGGATAACCGTATTACCGCCTTTGAGTGAGCTGATACCGC
TCGCCGCAGCCGAACGACCGAGCGCAGCGAGTCAGTGAGCGAGGAAGCGGAAGAGCGCCCAATACGCAAA
CCGCCTCTCCCCGCGCGTTGGCCGATTCATTAATCCAGCTGGCACGACAGGTTTCCCGACTGGAAAGCGG
GCAGTGAGCGCAACGCAATTAATGTGAGTTACCTCACTCATTAGGCACCCCAGGCTTTACACTTTATGCT
TCCGGCTCGTATGTTGTGTGGAATTGTGAGCGGATAACAATTTCACACAGGAAACAGCTATGACCATGAT
TACGAATTAA
Features (pLannotate 1.2.2; 23 found; start..end, strand, type, name):
     14..393     +  enhancer       CMV enhancer: human cytomegalovirus immediate early enhancer
    394..597     +  promoter       CMV promoter: human cytomegalovirus (CMV) immediate early promoter
    733..776     +  intron         CMV intron (fragment): modified intron A from human cytomegalovirus
    828..846     +  promoter       SP6 promoter: promoter for bacteriophage SP6 RNA polymerase
    850..887     +  CDS            IgH signal sequence (fragment): signal sequence from the mouse immunoglobulin heavy chain variable region
    949..1665    +  CDS            Cerulean: Cerulean is a basic (constitutively fluorescent) cyan fluorescent protein published in 2004, derived from Aequorea victoria. It has low acid sensitivity.
   1675..2097    +  CDS            RAD53 (fragment): RAD53_YEAST - Also known as MEC2, SAD1, SPK1. Experimental evidence at protein level: Swiss-Prot protein existence level 1. Controls S-phase checkpoint as well as G1 and G2 DNA damage checkpoints. Phosphorylates proteins on serine, threonine, and tyrosine. Prevents entry into anaphase and mitotic exit after DNA damage via regulation of the Polo kinase CDC5. Seems to be involved in the phosphorylation of RPH1. From Saccharomyces cerevisiae (strain ATCC 204508 / S288c) (Baker's yeast).
   2191..2922    +  CDS            cp173Venus: circularly permuted form of the Venus yellow fluorescent protein (Nagai et al., 2004) efficient FRET acceptor for CFP
   2941..3540    +  CDS            MAPT (fragment): TAU_SPECI - Experimental evidence at protein level: Swiss-Prot protein existence level 1. Promotes microtubule assembly and stability, and might be involved in the establishment and maintenance of neuronal polarity. The C-terminus binds axonal microtubules while the N-terminus binds neural plasma membrane components, suggesting that tau functions as a linker protein between both. Axonal polarity is predetermined by tau localization (in the neuronal cell) in the domain of the cell body defined by the centrosome. The short isoforms allow plasticity of the cytoskeleton whereas the longer isoforms
   3544..3561    +  misc_feature   MCS (fragment): pUC18/19 multiple cloning site
   3582..3716    +  polyA_signal   SV40 poly(A) signal: SV40 polyadenylation signal
   3789..4146    +  promoter       SV40 promoter: SV40 enhancer and early promoter
   4165..4319    +  CDS            lacZα (fragment): LacZα fragment of β-galactosidase; lacZ fragment
   4325..4376    -  misc_feature   bom (fragment): basis of mobility region from pBR322
   4395..4775    +  rep_origin     M13 ori (sequence partly withheld): M13 bacteriophage origin of replication; arrow indicates direction of (+) strand synthesis
   5037..5076    -  CDS            rop (fragment): Rop protein, which maintains plasmids at low copy number; rop
   5182..5286    +  promoter       AmpR promoter: bla
   5287..6147    +  CDS            AmpR: β-lactamase; bla; confers resistance to ampicillin, carbenicillin, and related antibiotics
   6318..6906    +  rep_origin     ori: high-copy-number ColE1/pMB1/pBR322/pUC origin of replication
   7089..7181    +  CDS            lacI (fragment): lac repressor; lacI; The lac repressor binds to the lac operator to inhibit transcription in E. coli. This inhibition can be relieved by adding lactose or isopropyl-β-D-thiogalactopyranoside (IPTG).
   7194..7215    +  protein_bind   CAP binding site: CAP binding activates transcription in the presence of cAMP. E. coli catabolite activator protein
   7230..7260    +  promoter       lac promoter: promoter for the E. coli lac operon
   7268..7284    +  protein_bind   lac operator: The lac repressor binds to the lac operator to inhibit transcription in E. coli. This inhibition can be relieved by adding lactose or isopropyl-β-D-thiogalactopyranoside (IPTG). lac repressor encoded by lacI
