>Addgene plasmid #119919 | pRK5_tAKAR4α | addgene full sequence | sequence record 235218 | Addgene NGS Result
TTCGAGCTCGCCCGACATTGATTATTGACTAGTTATTAATAGTAATCAATTACGGGGTCATTAGTTCATA
GCCCATATATGGAGTTCCGCGTTACATAACTTACGGTAAATGGCCCGCCTGGCTGACCGCCCAACGACCC
CCGCCCATTGACGTCAATAATGACGTATGTTCCCATAGTAACGCCAATAGGGACTTTCCATTGACGTCAA
TGGGTGGAGTATTTACGGTAAACTGCCCACTTGGCAGTACATCAAGTGTATCATATGCCAAGTACGCCCC
CTATTGACGTCAATGACGGTAAATGGCCCGCCTGGCATTATGCCCAGTACATGACCTTATGGGACTTTCC
TACTTGGCAGTACATCTACGTATTAGTCATCGCTATTACCATGGTGATGCGGTTTTGGCAGTACATCAAT
GGGCGTGGATAGCGGTTTGACTCACGGGGATTTCCAAGTCTCCACCCCATTGACGTCAATGGGAGTTTGT
TTTGGCACCAAAATCAACGGGACTTTCCAAAATGTCGTAACAACTCCGCCCCATTGACGCAAATGGGCGG
TAGGCGTGTACGGTGGGAGGTCTATATAAGCAGAGCTCGTTTAGTGAACCGTCAGATCGCCTGGAGACGC
CATCCACGCTGTTTTGACCTCCATAGAAGACACCGGGACCGATCCAGCCTCCGCGGCCGGGAACGGTGCA
TTGGAACGCGGATTCCCCGTGCCAAGAGTGACGTAAGTACCGCCTATAGAGTCTATAGGCCCACCCCCTT
GGCTTCGTTAGAACGCGGCTACAATTAATACATAACCTTATGTATCATACACATACGATTTAGGTGACAC
TATAGAATAACATCCACTTTGCCTTTCTCTCCACAGGTGTCCACTCCCAGGTCCAACTGCACCTCGGTTC
TATCGATTGAATTCCCGGGCTCGAGACCGGTCGCCACCATGGTGAGCAAGGGCGAGGAGCTGTTCACCGG
GGTGGTGCCCATCCTGGTCGAGCTGGACGGCGACGTAAACGGCCACAGGTTCAGCGTGTCCGGCGAGGGC
GAGGGCGATGCCACCTACGGCAAGCTGACCCTGAAGTTCATCTGCACCACCGGCAAGCTGCCCGTGCCCT
GGCCCACCCTCGTGACCACCCTGACCTGGGGCGTGCAGTGCTTCGCCCGCTACCCCGACCACATGAAGCA
GCACGACTTCTTCAAGTCCGCCATGCCCGAAGGCTACGTCCAGGAGCGTACCATCTTCTTCAAGGACGAC
GGCAACTACAAGACCCGCGCCGAGGTGAAGTTCGAGGGCGACACCCTGGTGAACCGCATCGAGCTGAAGG
GCATCGACTTCAAGGAGGACGGCAACATCCTGGGGCACAAGCTGGAGTACAACGCCATCAGTGACAACGT
CTATATCACCGCCGACAAGCAGAAGAACGGCATCAAGGCCCACTTCAAGATCCGCCACAACATCGAGGAC
GGCAGCGTGCAGCTCGCCGACCACTACCAGCAGAACACCCCCATCGGCGACGGCCCCGTGCTGCTGCCCG
ACAACCACTACCTGAGCACCCAGTCCGCCCTGAGCAAAGACCCCAACGAGAAGCGCGATCACATGGTCCT
GCTGGAGTTCGTGACCGCCGCCGGGATCACTCTCGGCATGGACGAGCTGTACAAGCGCATGCATAAGTTT
TCTCAAGAACAGATCGGCGAAAACATTGTGTGCAGGGTCATTTGTACCACGGGTCAAATTCCCATCCGAG
ATTTGTCAGCTGATATTTCACAAGTGCTTAAGGAAAAACGATCCATAAAGAAAGTTTGGACATTTGGTAG
AAACCCAGCCTGTGACTATCATTTAGGAAACATTTCAAGACTGTCAAATAAGCATTTCCAAATACTACTA
GGAGAAGACGGTAACCTTTTATTGAATGACATTTCCACTAATGGGACCTGGTTAAATGGGCAAAAAGTCG
AGAAGAACAGCAATCAGTTACTGTCTCAAGGTGATGAAATAACCGTTGGTGTAGGCGTGGAATCAGATAT
TTTATCTCTGGTCATTTTCATAAACGACAAATTTAAGCAGTGCCTCGAGCAGAACAAAGTTGATCGCTCT
GCAGGTAAGCCAGGCAGCGGCGAGGGCAGCACCAAGGGCCTGCGTCGCGCCACCCTGGTGGACGGCGGCA
CCGGCGGCAGCGAGCTCATGGGCGGCGTGCAGCTCGCCGACCACTACCAGCAGAACACCCCCATCGGCGA
CGGCCCCGTGCTGCTGCCCGACAACCACTACCTGAGCTACCAGTCCAAGCTGAGCAAAGACCCCAACGAG
AAGCGCGATCACATGGTCCTGCTGGAGTTCGTGACCGCCGCCGGGATCACTCTCGGCATGGACGAGCTGT
ACAAGGGAGGTACCGGTGGATCTATGGTGAGCAAGGGCGAGGAGCTGTTCACCGGGGTGGTGCCCATCCT
GGTCGAGCTGGACGGCGACGTAAACGGCCACAAGTTCAGCGTGTCCGGCGAGGGCGAGGGCGATGCCACC
TACGGCAAGCTGACCCTGAAGCTGATCTGCACCACCGGCAAGCTGCCCGTGCCCTGGCCCACCCTCGTGA
CCACCCTGGGCTACGGCCTTCAGTGCTTCGCCCGCTACCCCGACCACATGAAGCAGCACGACTTCTTCAA
GTCCGCCATGCCCGAAGGCTACGTCCAGGAGCGCACCATCTTCTTCAAGGACGACGGCAACTACAAGACC
CGCGCCGAGGTGAAGTTCGAGGGCGACACCCTGGTGAACCGCATCGAGCTGAAGGGCATCGACTTCAAGG
AGGACGGCAACATCCTGGGGCACAAGCTGGAGTACAACTACAACAGCCACAACGTCTATATCACCGCCGA
CAAGCAGAAGAACGGCATCAAGGCCAACTTCAAGATCCGCCACAACATCGAGTCCGGAGTGTACAAGGGT
ACCCCAGGAACCCCCAAGTCTGCCATCTTGGTGCCGAGTGAGAAGAAGGTCGCCATCATACGTACTCCTC
CAAAATCTCCTGCGACTCCCAAGCAGCTTCGGCTTATTAACCAACCACTGCCAGACCTGAAGAATGTCAA
ATCCAAAATCGGATCAACAGACAACATCAAATACCAGCCTAAAGGGGGGCAGGTACAAATTGTTACCAAG
AAAATAGACCTAAGCCATGTGACATCCAAATGTGGCTCTCTGAAGAACATCCGCCACAGGCCAGGTGGCG
GACGTGTGAAAATTGAGAGTGTAAAACTAGATTTCAAAGAAAAGGCCCAAGCTAAAGTTGGTTCTCTTGA
TAATGCTCATCATGTACCTGGAGGTGGTAATGTCAAGATTGACAGCCAAAAGTTGAACTTCAGAGAGCAT
GCTAAAGCCCGTGTGGACCATGGGGCTGAGATCATTACACAGTCCCCAGGCAGATCCAGCGTGGCATCAC
CCCGACGACTCAGCAATGTCTCCTCGTCTGGAAGCATCAACCTGCTCGAATCTCCTCAGCTTGCCACTTT
GGCTGAGGATGTCACTGCTGCACTCGCTAAGCAGGGCTTGTAATCTAGAGTCGACCTGCAGAAGCTTGGC
CGCCATGGCCCAACTTGTTTATTGCAGCTTATAATGGTTACAAATAAAGCAATAGCATCACAAATTTCAC
AAATAAAGCATTTTTTTCACTGCATTCTAGTTGTGGTTTGTCCAAACTCATCAATGTATCTTATCATGTC
TGGATCGGGAATTAATTCGGCGCAGCACCATGGCCTGAAATAACCTCTGAAAGAGGAACTTGGTTAGGTA
CCTTCTGAGGCGGAAAGAACCAGCTGTGGAATGTGTGTCAGTTAGGGTGTGGAAAGTCCCCAGGCTCCCC
AGCAGGCAGAAGTATGCAAAGCATGCATCTCAATTAGTCAGCAACCAGGTGTGGAAAGTCCCCAGGCTCC
CCAGCAGGCAGAAGTATGCAAAGCATGCATCTCAATTAGTCAGCAACCATAGTCCCGCCCCTAACTCCGC
CCATCCCGCCCCTAACTCCGCCCAGTTCCGCCCATTCTCCGCCCCATGGCTGACTAATTTTTTTTATTTA
TGCAGAGGCCGAGGCCGCCTCGGCCTCTGAGCTATTCCAGAAGTAGTGAGGAGGCTTTTTTGGAGGCCTA
GGCTTTTGCAAAAAGCTGTTAACAGCTTGGCACTGGCCGTCGTTTTACAACGTCGTGACTGGGAAAACCC
TGGCGTTACCCAACTTAATCGCCTTGCAGCACATCCCCCTTTCGCCAGCTGGCGTAATAGCGAAGAGGCC
CGCACCGATCGCCCTTCCCAACAGTTGCGCAGCCTGAATGGCGAATGGCGCCTGATGCGGTATTTTCTCC
TTACGCATCTGTGCGGTATTTCACACCGCATA
[142 nt withheld, positions 4373-4514]
C
[141 nt withheld, positions 4516-4656]
CCTTTGACGTTGGAGTCCACGTTCTTT
[37 nt withheld, positions 4684-4720]
ACCCTATCTCGGGCTATTCTTTTGATTTATAAGGGATTTTGCCGATTTCGGCCTATTGGTTAAAAAATGA
GCTGATTTAACAAAAATTTAACGCGAATTTTAACAAAATATTAACGTTTACAATTTTATGGTGCACTCTC
AGTACAATCTGCTCTGATGCCGCATAGTTAAGCCAGCCCCGACACCCGCCAACACCCGCTGACGCGCCCT
GACGGGCTTGTCTGCTCCCGGCATCCGCTTACAGACAAGCTGTGACCGTCTCCGGGAGCTGCATGTGTCA
GAGGTTTTCACCGTCATCACCGAAACGCGCGAGACGAAAGGGCCTCGTGATACGCCTATTTTTATAGGTT
AATGTCATGATAATAATGGTTTCTTAGACGTCAGGTGGCACTTTTCGGGGAAATGTGCGCGGAACCCCTA
TTTGTTTATTTTTCTAAATACATTCAAATATGTATCCGCTCATGAGACAATAACCCTGATAAATGCTTCA
ATAATATTGAAAAAGGAAGAGTATGAGTATTCAACATTTCCGTGTCGCCCTTATTCCCTTTTTTGCGGCA
TTTTGCCTTCCTGTTTTTGCTCACCCAGAAACGCTGGTGAAAGTAAAAGATGCTGAAGATCAGTTGGGTG
CACGAGTGGGTTACATCGAACTGGATCTCAACAGCGGTAAGATCCTTGAGAGTTTTCGCCCCGAAGAACG
TTTTCCAATGATGAGCACTTTTAAAGTTCTGCTATGTGGCGCGGTATTATCCCGTATTGACGCCGGGCAA
GAGCAACTCGGTCGCCGCATACACTATTCTCAGAATGACTTGGTTGAGTACTCACCAGTCACAGAAAAGC
ATCTTACGGATGGCATGACAGTAAGAGAATTATGCAGTGCTGCCATAACCATGAGTGATAACACTGCGGC
CAACTTACTTCTGACAACGATCGGAGGACCGAAGGAGCTAACCGCTTTTTTGCACAACATGGGGGATCAT
GTAACTCGCCTTGATCGTTGGGAACCGGAGCTGAATGAAGCCATACCAAACGACGAGCGTGACACCACGA
TGCCTGTAGCAATGGCAACAACGTTGCGCAAACTATTAACTGGCGAACTACTTACTCTAGCTTCCCGGCA
ACAATTAATAGACTGGATGGAGGCGGATAAAGTTGCAGGACCACTTCTGCGCTCGGCCCTTCCGGCTGGC
TGGTTTATTGCTGATAAATCTGGAGCCGGTGAGCGTGGGTCTCGCGGTATCATTGCAGCACTGGGGCCAG
ATGGTAAGCCCTCCCGTATCGTAGTTATCTACACGACGGGGAGTCAGGCAACTATGGATGAACGAAATAG
ACAGATCGCTGAGATAGGTGCCTCACTGATTAAGCATTGGTAACTGTCAGACCAAGTTTACTCATATATA
CTTTAGATTGATTTAAAACTTCATTTTTAATTTAAAAGGATCTAGGTGAAGATCCTTTTTGATAATCTCA
TGACCAAAATCCCTTAACGTGAGTTTTCGTTCCACTGAGCGTCAGACCCCGTAGAAAAGATCAAAGGATC
TTCTTGAGATCCTTTTTTTCTGCGCGTAATCTGCTGCTTGCAAACAAAAAAACCACCGCTACCAGCGGTG
GTTTGTTTGCCGGATCAAGAGCTACCAACTCTTTTTCCGAAGGTAACTGGCTTCAGCAGAGCGCAGATAC
CAAATACTGTTCTTCTAGTGTAGCCGTAGTTAGGCCACCACTTCAAGAACTCTGTAGCACCGCCTACATA
CCTCGCTCTGCTAATCCTGTTACCAGTGGCTGCTGCCAGTGGCGATAAGTCGTGTCTTACCGGGTTGGAC
TCAAGACGATAGTTACCGGATAAGGCGCAGCGGTCGGGCTGAACGGGGGGTTCGTGCACACAGCCCAGCT
TGGAGCGAACGACCTACACCGAACTGAGATACCTACAGCGTGAGCTATGAGAAAGCGCCACGCTTCCCGA
AGGGAGAAAGGCGGACAGGTATCCGGTAAGCGGCAGGGTCGGAACAGGAGAGCGCACGAGGGAGCTTCCA
GGGGGAAACGCCTGGTATCTTTATAGTCCTGTCGGGTTTCGCCACCTCTGACTTGAGCGTCGATTTTTGT
GATGCTCGTCAGGGGGGCGGAGCCTATGGAAAAACGCCAGCAACGCGGCCTTTTTACGGTTCCTGGCCTT
TTGCTGGCCTTTTGCTCACATGTTCTTTCCTGCGTTATCCCCTGATTCTGTGGATAACCGTATTACCGCC
TTTGAGTGAGCTGATACCGCTCGCCGCAGCCGAACGACCGAGCGCAGCGAGTCAGTGAGCGAGGAAGCGG
AAGAGCGCCCAATACGCAAACCGCCTCTCCCCGCGCGTTGGCCGATTCATTAATGCAGCTGGCACGACAG
GTTTCCCGACTGGAAAGCGGGCAGTGAGCGCAACGCAATTAATGTGAGTTAGCTCACTCATTAGGCACCC
CAGGCTTTACACTTTATGCTTCCGGCTCGTATGTTGTGTGGAATTGTGAGCGGATAACAATTTCACACAG
GAAACAGCTATGACATGATTACGAATTAA
Features (pLannotate 1.2.2; 24 found; start..end, strand, type, name):
     14..393     +  enhancer       CMV enhancer: human cytomegalovirus immediate early enhancer
    394..597     +  promoter       CMV promoter: human cytomegalovirus (CMV) immediate early promoter
    733..776     +  intron         CMV intron (fragment): modified intron A from human cytomegalovirus
    828..846     +  promoter       SP6 promoter: promoter for bacteriophage SP6 RNA polymerase
    850..887     +  CDS            IgH signal sequence (fragment): signal sequence from the mouse immunoglobulin heavy chain variable region
    949..1665    +  CDS            Cerulean: Cerulean is a basic (constitutively fluorescent) cyan fluorescent protein published in 2004, derived from Aequorea victoria. It has low acid sensitivity.
   1675..2097    +  CDS            RAD53 (fragment): RAD53_YEAST - Also known as MEC2, SAD1, SPK1. Experimental evidence at protein level: Swiss-Prot protein existence level 1. Controls S-phase checkpoint as well as G1 and G2 DNA damage checkpoints. Phosphorylates proteins on serine, threonine, and tyrosine. Prevents entry into anaphase and mitotic exit after DNA damage via regulation of the Polo kinase CDC5. Seems to be involved in the phosphorylation of RPH1. From Saccharomyces cerevisiae (strain ATCC 204508 / S288c) (Baker's yeast).
   2191..2922    +  CDS            cp173Venus: circularly permuted form of the Venus yellow fluorescent protein (Nagai et al., 2004) efficient FRET acceptor for CFP
   2941..3540    +  CDS            MAPT (fragment): TAU_SPECI - Experimental evidence at protein level: Swiss-Prot protein existence level 1. Promotes microtubule assembly and stability, and might be involved in the establishment and maintenance of neuronal polarity. The C-terminus binds axonal microtubules while the N-terminus binds neural plasma membrane components, suggesting that tau functions as a linker protein between both. Axonal polarity is predetermined by tau localization (in the neuronal cell) in the domain of the cell body defined by the centrosome. The short isoforms allow plasticity of the cytoskeleton whereas the longer isoforms
   3544..3561    +  misc_feature   MCS (fragment): pUC18/19 multiple cloning site
   3582..3716    +  polyA_signal   SV40 poly(A) signal: SV40 polyadenylation signal
   3785..4142    +  promoter       SV40 promoter: SV40 enhancer and early promoter
   4161..4315    +  CDS            lacZα (fragment): LacZα fragment of β-galactosidase; lacZ fragment
   4321..4372    -  misc_feature   bom (fragment): basis of mobility region from pBR322
   4391..4771    +  rep_origin     M13 ori (sequence partly withheld): M13 bacteriophage origin of replication; arrow indicates direction of (+) strand synthesis
   4847..4896    -  misc_feature   bom (fragment): basis of mobility region from pBR322
   4998..5033    -  CDS            rop (fragment): Rop protein, which maintains plasmids at low copy number; rop
   5128..5232    +  promoter       AmpR promoter: bla
   5233..6093    +  CDS            AmpR: β-lactamase; bla; confers resistance to ampicillin, carbenicillin, and related antibiotics
   6264..6852    +  rep_origin     ori: high-copy-number ColE1/pMB1/pBR322/pUC origin of replication
   7035..7127    +  CDS            lacI (fragment): lac repressor; lacI; The lac repressor binds to the lac operator to inhibit transcription in E. coli. This inhibition can be relieved by adding lactose or isopropyl-β-D-thiogalactopyranoside (IPTG).
   7140..7161    +  protein_bind   CAP binding site: CAP binding activates transcription in the presence of cAMP. E. coli catabolite activator protein
   7176..7206    +  promoter       lac promoter: promoter for the E. coli lac operon
   7214..7230    +  protein_bind   lac operator: The lac repressor binds to the lac operator to inhibit transcription in E. coli. This inhibition can be relieved by adding lactose or isopropyl-β-D-thiogalactopyranoside (IPTG). lac repressor encoded by lacI
