[The description below was written by a language model from this plasmid's Addgene catalogue record and pLannotate feature annotations shown in this document.]
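Description:
pRK5_tAKAR4α is a mammalian expression plasmid built on the pRK5 backbone that encodes tAKAR4α, a genetically encoded sensor for reporting protein kinase A (PKA) activity by ratiometric imaging. It is maintained in E. coli as a high-copy plasmid through a ColE1/pUC-type origin and selected with ampicillin via the β-lactamase gene. The backbone also carries an M13 phage origin, and remnants of lacZα, lacI, rop and bom sequences along with lac promoter/operator elements, which are cloning-vector leftovers rather than functional parts of the payload. An SV40 enhancer/early promoter region lies downstream of the expression cassette. No mammalian selection marker is annotated.

The sensor is driven by the human CMV immediate-early enhancer and promoter, followed by a fragment of CMV intron A and an SP6 promoter; a short fragment annotated as an IgH signal sequence sits in this leader region, upstream of the first annotated sensor domain. The open reading frame is annotated as Cerulean (cyan donor), a fragment matching yeast RAD53, cp173Venus (circularly permuted yellow acceptor), and a C-terminal fragment of the microtubule-associated protein tau (MAPT), terminated by an SV40 polyadenylation signal. This arrangement fits the usual A-kinase activity reporter design. In that design, a phosphopeptide-binding domain such as the RAD53-derived FHA domain binds a PKA substrate once it is phosphorylated, changing FRET between the two fluorophores. The substrate itself is not annotated, although an unannotated gap lies between the RAD53 fragment and cp173Venus. The tau fragment presumably tethers the sensor to microtubules, though the record does not state its role.

The repository's sequencing result and the depositor's sequence differ by 55 nt in length, with offsets confined to the backbone; the annotated cassette is identical in both.
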