Addgene plasmid #119919: pRK5_tAKAR4α
Purpose: Mammalian expression of the tAKAR4α sensor for detecting PKA activity using ratiometric imaging
Depositing lab: Haining Zhong. Depositing organization: Oregon Health & Science University. Publication: A Highly Sensitive A-Kinase Activity Reporter for Imaging Neuromodulatory Events in Awake Mice. Ma L, Jongbloets BC, Xiong WH, Melander JB, Qin M, Lameyer TJ, Harrison MF, Zemelman BV, Mao T, Zhong H. Neuron. 2018 Aug 22;99(4):665-679.e5. doi: 10.1016/j.neuron.2018.07.020. Epub 2018 Aug 9. PubMed 30100256.
Backbone
  Vector backbone: pRK5
  Backbone size w/o insert (bp): 4750
  Vector type: Mammalian Expression
Growth in bacteria
  Bacterial resistance: Ampicillin, 100 μg/mL
  Growth temperature: 37°C
  Growth strain: DH5alpha
  Copy number: High Copy
Gene/Insert
  Gene/Insert name: tAKAR4α
Terms and licenses: Academic/Nonprofit Terms; Industry Terms: Not Available to Industry
How to cite: pRK5_tAKAR4α was a gift from Haining Zhong (Addgene plasmid # 119919 ; http://n2t.net/addgene:119919 ; RRID:Addgene_119919)
